>Addgene plasmid #220737 | AiP20068 - pAAV-AiE2366m-minBG-iCre(R297T)-BGHpA | addgene full sequence | sequence record 462513 | Addgene NGS Result
CCTGCAGGCAGCTGCGCGCTCGCTCGCTCACTGAGGCCGCCCGGGCGTCGGGCGACCTTTGGTCGCCCGG
CCTCAGTGAGCGAGCGAGCGCGCAGAGAGGGAGTGGCCAACTCCATCACTAGGGGTTCCTGCGGCCGCAC
GCGTTGTAAGAGTAATAATCGACTTACAAACACAACTTTTAAACCGTTTTGAGCCATTCATAAAGTACTT
AAGACAAACACAAAGTCAGAGCCTCTCAACACTTTGTGTGTGAACTATACGGTACAAAGTTTAGACTTTA
TTTGAAAACTACTTGCTTTCTGCCTAATAATCAGGATGAAGTAATTAGAGATGCAGAAGTATTTAAATCT
TGTTTGCTTCAGAACATTGTTTATCTTCCCAAACACCTGTTTTATCACCACATCATGCACAGCTCATCTG
TCCTCATTTGTAGCTTTCATTATCTTCAGTCTTTTAGCAGCGGCTGACCTGTATGCGCATTTCAACTAAA
TCTGTATGATCCAAGAATATGGTACAACAGACGATGTAGATGTATATTTTTATACTCTGATGGCAGGCAT
TATAAAATAACAGAGGAAGAGACATATAATTATTTTCCTTTCTCCAAACTCATTCTTCACTATAAATATT
CAGACTTGGAGGTTTATTATTTGAATAAATGTTCAAAATAATTAGATATAATGATCTAGCAATAAGTATA
AAATTAAAGCCCTAAGTATTCAGTTCTGCAAGAATAATCATCCGCTTGAGAACAGCCTTTTCAAGTCACT
AATTGCACATTCTTACTTATTAAACGATCATTAGTATTCTTTCGGAGCTCGGGCTGGGCATAAAAGTCAG
GGCAGAGCCATCTATTGCTTACATTTGCTTCTGGGATCCAGATCTTTCGAAGCTAGCCACCATGGTGCCC
AAGAAGAAGAGGAAAGTCTCCAACCTGCTGACTGTGCACCAAAACCTGCCTGCCCTCCCTGTGGATGCCA
CCTCTGATGAAGTCAGGAAGAACCTGATGGACATGTTCAGGGACAGGCAGGCCTTCTCTGAACACACCTG
GAAGATGCTCCTGTCTGTGTGCAGATCCTGGGCTGCCTGGTGCAAGCTGAACAACAGGAAATGGTTCCCT
GCTGAACCTGAGGATGTGAGGGACTACCTCCTGTACCTGCAAGCCAGAGGCCTGGCTGTGAAGACCATCC
AACAGCACCTGGGCCAGCTCAACATGCTGCACAGGAGATCTGGCCTGCCTCGCCCTTCTGACTCCAATGC
TGTGTCCCTGGTGATGAGGAGAATCAGAAAGGAGAATGTGGATGCTGGGGAGAGAGCCAAGCAGGCCCTG
GCCTTTGAACGCACTGACTTTGACCAAGTCAGATCCCTGATGGAGAACTCTGACAGATGCCAGGACATCA
GGAACCTGGCCTTCCTGGGCATTGCCTACAACACCCTGCTGCGCATTGCCGAAATTGCCAGAATCAGAGT
GAAGGACATCTCCCGCACCGATGGTGGGAGAATGCTGATCCACATTGGCAGGACCAAGACCCTGGTGTCC
ACAGCTGGTGTGGAGAAGGCCCTGTCCCTGGGGGTTACCAAGCTGGTGGAGAGATGGATCTCTGTGTCTG
GTGTGGCTGATGACCCCAACAACTACCTGTTCTGCCGGGTCAGAAAGAATGGTGTGGCTGCCCCTTCTGC
CACCTCCCAACTGTCCACCCGGGCCCTGGAAGGGATCTTTGAGGCCACCCACCGCCTGATCTATGGTGCC
AAGGATGACTCTGGGCAGAGATACCTGGCCTGGTCTGGCCACTCTGCCAGAGTGGGTGCTGCCACCGACA
TGGCCAGGGCTGGTGTGTCCATCCCTGAAATCATGCAGGCTGGTGGCTGGACCAATGTGAACATTGTGAT
GAACTACATCAGAAACCTGGACTCTGAGACTGGGGCCATGGTGAGGCTGCTCGAAGATGGGGACTGAGGC
GCGCCGAATTCAAGCTTCTCGAGAGATCTTCGACTGTGCCTTCTAGTTGCCAGCCATCTGTTGTTTGCCC
CTCCCCCGTGCCTTCCTTGACCCTGGAAGGTGCCACTCCCACTGTCCTTTCCTAATAAAATGAGGAAATT
GCATCGCATTGTCTGAGTAGGTGTCATTCTATTCTGGGGGGTGGGGTGGGGCAGGACAGCAAGGGGGAGG
ATTGGGAAGACAATAGCAGGCATGAGATCTCACGTGCGGACCGAGCGGCCGCAGGAACCCCTAGTGATGG
AGTTGGCCACTCCCTCTCTGCGCGCTCGCTCGCTCACTGAGGCCGGGCGACCAAAGGTCGCCCGACGCCC
GGGCTTTGCCCGGGCGGCCTCAGTGAGCGAGCGAGCGCGCAGCTGCCTGCAGGGGCGCCTGATGCGGTAT
TTTCTCCTTACGCATCTGTGCGGTATTTCACACCGCATA
[95 nt withheld, positions 2420-2514]
T
[46 nt withheld, positions 2516-2561]
C
[141 nt withheld, positions 2563-2703]
CCTTTGACGTTGGAGTCCACGTTCTTT
[37 nt withheld, positions 2731-2767]
ACTCTATCTCGGGCTATTCTTTTGATTTATAAGGGATTTTGCCGATTTCGGTCTATTGGTTAAAAAATGA
GCTGATTTAACAAAAATTTAACGCGAATTTTAACAAAATATTAACGTTTACAATTTTATGGTGCACTCTC
AGTACAATCTGCTCTGATGCCGCATAGTTAAGCCAGCCCCGACACCCGCCAACACCCGCTGACGCGCCCT
GACGGGCTTGTCTGCTCCCGGCATCCGCTTACAGACAAGCTGTGACCGTCTCCGGGAGCTGCATGTGTCA
GAGGTTTTCACCGTCATCACCGAAACGCGCGAGACGAAAGGGCCTCGTGATACGCCTATTTTTATAGGTT
AATGTCATGATAATAATGGTTTCTTAGACGTCAGGTGGCACTTTTCGGGGAAATGTGCGCGGAACCCCTA
TTTGTTTATTTTTCTAAATACATTCAAATATGTATCCGCTCATGAGACAATAACCCTGATAAATGCTTCA
ATAATATTGAAAAAGGAAGAGTATGAGTATTCAACATTTCCGTGTCGCCCTTATTCCCTTTTTTGCGGCA
TTTTGCCTTCCTGTTTTTGCTCACCCAGAAACGCTGGTGAAAGTAAAAGATGCTGAAGATCAGTTGGGTG
CACGAGTGGGTTACATCGAACTGGATCTCAACAGCGGTAAGATCCTTGAGAGTTTTCGCCCCGAAGAACG
TTTTCCAATGATGAGCACTTTTAAAGTTCTGCTATGTGGCGCGGTATTATCCCGTATTGACGCCGGGCAA
GAGCAACTCGGTCGCCGCATACACTATTCTCAGAATGACTTGGTTGAGTACTCACCAGTCACAGAAAAGC
ATCTTACGGATGGCATGACAGTAAGAGAATTATGCAGTGCTGCCATAACCATGAGTGATAACACTGCGGC
CAACTTACTTCTGACAACGATCGGAGGACCGAAGGAGCTAACCGCTTTTTTGCACAACATGGGGGATCAT
GTAACTCGCCTTGATCGTTGGGAACCGGAGCTGAATGAAGCCATACCAAACGACGAGCGTGACACCACGA
TGCCTGTAGCAATGGCAACAACGTTGCGCAAACTATTAACTGGCGAACTACTTACTCTAGCTTCCCGGCA
ACAATTAATAGACTGGATGGAGGCGGATAAAGTTGCAGGACCACTTCTGCGCTCGGCCCTTCCGGCTGGC
TGGTTTATTGCTGATAAATCTGGAGCCGGTGAGCGTGGGTCTCGCGGTATCATTGCAGCACTGGGGCCAG
ATGGTAAGCCCTCCCGTATCGTAGTTATCTACACGACGGGGAGTCAGGCAACTATGGATGAACGAAATAG
ACAGATCGCTGAGATAGGTGCCTCACTGATTAAGCATTGGTAACTGTCAGACCAAGTTTACTCATATATA
CTTTAGATTGATTTAAAACTTCATTTTTAATTTAAAAGGATCTAGGTGAAGATCCTTTTTGATAATCTCA
TGACCAAAATCCCTTAACGTGAGTTTTCGTTCCACTGAGCGTCAGACCCCGTAGAAAAGATCAAAGGATC
TTCTTGAGATCCTTTTTTTCTGCGCGTAATCTGCTGCTTGCAAACAAAAAAACCACCGCTACCAGCGGTG
GTTTGTTTGCCGGATCAAGAGCTACCAACTCTTTTTCCGAAGGTAACTGGCTTCAGCAGAGCGCAGATAC
CAAATACTGTTCTTCTAGTGTAGCCGTAGTTAGGCCACCACTTCAAGAACTCTGTAGCACCGCCTACATA
CCTCGCTCTGCTAATCCTGTTACCAGTGGCTGCTGCCAGTGGCGATAAGTCGTGTCTTACCGGGTTGGAC
TCAAGACGATAGTTACCGGATAAGGCGCAGCGGTCGGGCTGAACGGGGGGTTCGTGCACACAGCCCAGCT
TGGAGCGAACGACCTACACCGAACTGAGATACCTACAGCGTGAGCTATGAGAAAGCGCCACGCTTCCCGA
AGGGAGAAAGGCGGACAGGTATCCGGTAAGCGGCAGGGTCGGAACAGGAGAGCGCACGAGGGAGCTTCCA
GGGGGAAACGCCTGGTATCTTTATAGTCCTGTCGGGTTTCGCCACCTCTGACTTGAGCGTCGATTTTTGT
GATGCTCGTCAGGGGGGCGGAGCCTATGGAAAAACGCCAGCAACGCGGCCTTTTTACGGTTCCTGGCCTT
TTGCTGGCCTTTTGCTCACATGT
Features (pLannotate 1.2.2; 12 found; start..end, strand, type, name):
     12..39      +  repeat_region  AAV2 ITR (fragment): inverted terminal repeat of adeno-associated virus serotype 2 inverted
     68..95      +  repeat_region  AAV2 ITR (fragment): inverted terminal repeat of adeno-associated virus serotype 2 inverted
    929..1954    +  CDS            cre: RECR_BPP1 - Experimental evidence at protein level: Swiss-Prot protein existence level 1. Catalyzes site-specific recombination between two 34-base- pair LOXP sites. Its role is to maintain the phage genome as a monomeric unit-copy plasmid in the lysogenic state. From Escherichia phage P1 (Bacteriophage P1).
   1994..2105    +  polyA_signal   bGH poly(A) signal: bovine growth hormone polyadenylation signal
   2223..2363    +  repeat_region  AAV2 ITR: inverted terminal repeat of adeno-associated virus serotype 2 inverted
   2368..2419    -  misc_feature   bom (fragment): basis of mobility region from pBR322
   2438..2893    +  rep_origin     f1 ori (sequence partly withheld): f1 bacteriophage origin of replication; arrow indicates direction of (+) strand synthesis
   2894..2943    -  misc_feature   bom (fragment): basis of mobility region from pBR322
   3045..3080    -  CDS            rop (fragment): Rop protein, which maintains plasmids at low copy number; rop
   3175..3279    +  promoter       AmpR promoter: bla
   3280..4140    +  CDS            AmpR: β-lactamase; bla; confers resistance to ampicillin, carbenicillin, and related antibiotics
   4311..4899    +  rep_origin     ori: high-copy-number ColE1/pMB1/pBR322/pUC origin of replication
