[The description below was written by a language model from this plasmid's Addgene catalogue record and pLannotate feature annotations shown in this document.]
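Description:
AiP20068 - pAAV-AiE2366m-minBG-iCre(R297T)-BGHpA is an AAV transfer plasmid of about 5 kb built on a pAAV2 backbone, intended for packaging into recombinant adeno-associated virus and delivery to brain tissue. In bacteria it is maintained at high copy through a ColE1/pUC-type origin and selected with ampicillin via the β-lactamase gene and its own promoter. An f1 phage origin and small remnants of pBR322 bom and rop sequences are also present in the backbone. AAV2 inverted terminal repeats flank the expression cassette and define what is packaged into virions. The right ITR is annotated in full, whereas the left ITR is detected only as two short fragments. The record alone cannot say whether this reflects how the repetitive region was sequenced or annotated rather than its true structure.

The payload is a compact enhancer-driven recombinase cassette. AiE2366m, an enhancer sequence, sits upstream of the minimal beta-globin promoter (minBG). Neither element is annotated in the feature table, but both presumably occupy the unannotated region between the left ITR and the Cre open reading frame. The minimal promoter has little activity by itself, so transcription depends on the enhancer, which restricts expression to particular brain cell populations. The record does not state which populations these are. The coding sequence is iCre(R297T), a synthetic, codon-improved Cre recombinase carrying an R297T substitution, and it is terminated by the bovine growth hormone polyadenylation signal. Cre catalyses recombination between loxP sites, so the virus is typically used with floxed or Cre-dependent reporter or effector alleles, or co-delivered Cre-dependent vectors. This allows genetic access to enhancer-defined cell types, as part of a larger toolkit of enhancer AAVs for cortical cell types.
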