Addgene plasmid #220737: AiP20068 - pAAV-AiE2366m-minBG-iCre(R297T)-BGHpA
Purpose: AiE2366m is an enhancer sequence, designed to induce cre-dependent recombination in specific populations of brain cells
Depositing lab: Allen Institute for Brain Science & Bosiljka Tasic. Depositing organization: Allen Institute. Publication: A suite of enhancer AAVs and transgenic mouse lines for genetic access to cortical cell types. Ben-Simon Y, Hooper M, Narayan S, Daigle TL, Dwivedi D, Way SW, Oster A, Stafford DA, Mich JK, Taormina MJ, Martinez RA, Opitz-Araya X, Roth JR, Alexander JR, Allen S, Amster A, Arbuckle J, Ayala A, Baker PM, Bakken TE, Barcelli T, Barta S, Bendrick J, Bertagnolli D, Bielstein C, Bishwakarma P, Bowlus J, Boyer G, Brouner K, Casian B, Casper T, Chakka AB, Chakrabarty R, Chance RK, Chavan S, Clark M, Colbert K, Collman F, Daniel S, Departee M, DiValentin P, Donadio N, Dotson N, Egdorf T, Fliss T, Gabitto M, Garcia J, Gary A, Gasperini M, Gloe J, Goldy J, Gore BB, Graybuck L, Greisman N, Haeseleer F, Halterman C, Haradon Z, Hastings SD, Helback O, Ho W, Hockemeyer D, Huang C, Huff S, Hunker A, Johansen N, Jones D, Juneau Z, Kalmbach B, Kannan M, Khem S, Kussick E, Kutsal R, Larsen R, Lee C, Lee AY, Leibly M, Lenz GH, Li S, Liang E, Lusk N, Madigan Z, Malloy J, Malone J, McCue R, Melchor J, Mollenkopf T, Moosman S, Morin E, Newman D, Ng L, Ngo K, Omstead V, Otto S, Oyama A, Pena N, Pham T, Phillips E, Pom CA, Potekhina L, Ransford S, Ray PL, Rette D, Reynoldson C, Rimorin C, Rocha D, Ruiz A, Sanchez REA, Sawyer L, Sedeno-Cortes A, Sevigny JP, Shapovalova N, Shepard N, Shulga L, Sigler AR, Siverts L, Soliman S, Somasundaram S, Staats B, Stewart K, Szelenyi E, Tieu M, Trader C, Tran A, van Velthoven CTJ, Walker M, Wang Y, Weed N, Wirthlin M, Wood T, Wynalda B, Yao Z, Zhou T, Ariza J, Dee N, Reding M, Ronellenfitch K, Mufti S, Sunkin SM, Smith KA, Esposito L, Waters J, Thyagarajan B, Yao S, Lein ES, Zeng H, Levi BP, Ngai J, Ting JT, Tasic B. Cell. 2025 May 16:S0092-8674(25)00513-6. doi: 10.1016/j.cell.2025.05.002. PubMed 40403729.
Backbone
  Vector backbone: pAAV2
  Vector type: AAV
Growth in bacteria
  Bacterial resistance: Ampicillin, 100 μg/mL
  Growth temperature: 37°C
  Growth strain: NEB Stable
  Copy number: High Copy
Gene/Insert
  Gene/Insert name: iCre(R297T)
  Species: Synthetic
  Promoter: minBG
  Cloning method: Gibson Cloning
Terms and licenses: Academic/Nonprofit Terms; Industry Terms: Not Available to Industry
Depositor comments: 5' Cloning Site: MluI (not destroyed), 3' Cloning Site: SgrAI (not destroyed).
How to cite: AiP20068 - pAAV-AiE2366m-minBG-iCre(R297T)-BGHpA was a gift from Allen Institute for Brain Science & Bosiljka Tasic (Addgene plasmid # 220737 ; http://n2t.net/addgene:220737 ; RRID:Addgene_220737)
